>Addgene plasmid #173252 | RVD-AC5 | addgene full sequence | sequence record 353037 | Addgene NGS Result
CCGCTACCAGCGGTGGTTTGTTTGCCGGATCAAGAGCTACCAACTCTTTTTCCGAAGGTAACTGGCTTCA
GCAGAGCGCAGATACCAAATACTGTTCTTCTAGTGTAGCCGTAGTTAGGCCACCACTTCAAGAACTCTGT
AGCACCGCCTACATACCTCGCTCTGCTAATCCTGTTACCAGTGGCTGCTGCCAGTGGCGATAAGTCGTGT
CTTACCGGGTTGGACTCAAGACGATAGTTACCGGATAAGGCGCAGCGGTCGGGCTGAACGGGGGGTTCGT
GCACACAGCCCAGCTTGGAGCGAACGACCTACACCGAACTGAGATACCTACAGCGTGAGCTATGAGAAAG
CGCCACGCTTCCCGAAGGGAGAAAGGCGGACAGGTATCCGGTAAGCGGCAGGGTCGGAACAGGAGAGCGC
ACGAGGGAGCTTCCAGGGGGAAACGCCTGGTATCTTTATAGTCCTGTCGGGTTTCGCCACCTCTGACTTG
AGCGTCGATTTTTGTGATGCTCGTCAGGGGGGCGGAGCCTATGGAAAAACGCCAGCAACGCGGCCTTTTT
ACGGTTCCTGGCCTTTTGCTGGCCTTTTGCTCACATGTTCTTTCCTGCGTTATCCACAGAATCAGGGGAT
AACGCAGGAAAGAACATGAATTAATTCTCATGTTTGACAGCTTATCATCGATTAGCTTTAATGCGGTAGT
TTATCACAGTTAAATTGCTAACGCAGTCAGGCACCGTGTATGAAATCTAACAATGCGCTCATCGTCATCC
TCGGCACCGTCACCCTGGATGCTGTAGGCATAGGCTTGGTTATGCCGGTACTGCCGGGCCTCTTGCGGGA
TATCGTCCATTCCGACAGCATCGCCAGTCACTATGGCGTGCTGCTAGCGCTATATGCGTTGATGCAATTT
CTATGCGCACCCGTTCTCGGAGCACTGTCCGACCGCTTTGGCCGCCGCCCAGTCCTGCTCGCTTCGCTAC
TTGGAGCCACTATCGACTACGCGATCATGGCGACCACACCCGTCCTGTGGATTCTCTACGCCGGACGCAT
CGTGGCCGGCATCACCGGCGCCACAGGTGCGGTTGCTGGCGCCTATATCGCCGACATCACCGATGGGGAA
GATCGGGCTCGCCACTTCGGGCTCATGAGCGCTTGTTTCGGCGTGGGTATGGTGGCAGGCCCCGTGGCCG
GGGGACTGTTGGGCGCCATCTCCTTACATGCACCATTCCTTGCGGCGGCGGTGCTCAACGGCCTCAACCT
ACTACTGGGCTGCTTCCTAATGCAGGAGTCGCATAAGGGAGAGCGCCGACCCATGCCCTTGAGAGCCTTC
AACCCAGTCAGCTCCTTCCGGTGGGCGCGGGGCATGACTATCGTCGCCGCACTTATGACTGTCTTCTTTA
TCATGCAACTCGTAGGACAGGTGCCGGCAGCGCTCTGGGTCATTTTCGGCGAGGACCGCTTTCGCTGGAG
CGCGACGATGATCGGCCTGTCGCTTGCGGTATTCGGAATCTTGCACGCCCTCGCTCAAGCCTTCGTCACT
GGTCCCGCCACCAAACGTTTCGGCGAGAAGCAGGCCATTATCGCCGGCATGGCGGCCGACGCGCTGGGCT
ACGTCTTGCTGGCGTTCGCGACGCGAGGCTGGATGGCCTTCCCCATTATGATTCTTCTCGCTTCCGGCGG
CATCGGGATGCCCGCGTTGCAGGCCATGCTGTCCAGGCAGGTAGATGACGACCATCAGGGACAGCTTCAA
GGATCGCTCGCGGCTCTTACCAGCCTAACTTCGATCATTGGACCGCTGATCGTCACGGCGATTTATGCCG
CCTCGGCGAGCACATGGAACGGGTTGGCATGGATTGTAGGCGCCGCCCTATACCTTGTCTGCCTCCCCGC
GTTGCGTCGCGGTGCATGGAGCCGGGCCACCTCGACCTGAATGGAAGCCGGCGGCACCTCGCTAACGGAT
TCACCACTCCAAGAATTGGAGCCAATCAATTCTTGCGGAGAACTGTGAATGCGCAAACCAACCCTTGATC
GGGGAAGAACAGTATGTCGAGCTATTTTTTGACTTACTGGGGATCAAGCCTGATTGGGAGAAAATAAAAT
ATCCCCTATAGTGAGTCGTATTACATGGTCATAGCTGTTTCCTGGCAGCTCTGGCCCGTGTCTCAAAATC
TCTGATGTTACATTGCACAAGATAAAAATATATCATCATGCCTCCTCTAGACCAAAGCTGGTCTCGGCAA
TTGCTAGTAATATTGGTGGCAAACAGGCTCTTGAGACGGTTCAGCGCCTCCTTCCAGTTCTCTGTCAAGC
CCACGGACTCACCCCAGATCAAGTTGTAGCGATTGCTAGTCATGACGGTGGCAAACAGGCTCTTGAAACC
GTCCAACGCCTTCTACCAGTTCTCTGTCAAGCCCACGGACTAACCCCAGCGCAAGTTGTAGCGATTTGAG
ACCATATCTGGTCGAGCCACCCATGACCAAAATCCCTTAACGTGAGTTACGCGTCGTTCCACTGAGCGTC
AGACCCCGTAGAAAAGATCAAAGGATCTTCTTGAGATCCTTTTTTTCTGCGCGTAATCTGCTGCTTGCAA
ACAAAAAAACCA
Features (pLannotate 1.2.2; 6 found; start..end, strand, type, name):
    609..648     -  rep_origin     RSF ori (fragment): Plasmids containing the RSF 1030 origin of replication can be propagated in E. coli cells that contain additional plasmids with compatible origins.
    664..692     +  promoter       tet promoter: E. coli promoter for tetracycline efflux protein gene
    740..1930    +  CDS            TcR: tetracycline efflux protein; tet; confers resistance to tetracycline
   2028..2102    +  CDS            KanR (fragment): aminoglycoside phosphotransferase; aphA-3; confers resistance to kanamycin
   2105..2123    -  promoter       T7 promoter: promoter for bacteriophage T7 RNA polymerase
   2551..537     +  rep_origin     ori (across the origin): high-copy-number ColE1/pMB1/pBR322/pUC origin of replication
