[The description below was written by a language model from this plasmid's Addgene catalogue record and pLannotate feature annotations shown in this document.]
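Description:
RVD-AC5 is a small (about 2.6 kb) bacterial module plasmid from a library of TALE repeat building blocks, built on a tetracycline-resistant T vector ("TetR T vector"). Its synthetic insert, placed at the TA cloning site of the backbone, is a dimer of two TALE repeats carrying the repeat-variable diresidues NI and HD. In the standard TALE code these specify adenine and cytosine respectively, which fits the "AC" in the name. The "5" marks the dimer as designated for position 5 of an assembled array. The record gives no promoter for the insert, as expected for a cloning intermediate rather than an expression construct, and the flanking sites used for assembly are not stated.

The annotated features cover only the backbone. They include a high-copy ColE1/pUC-type origin spanning the sequence origin, and a tetracycline efflux gene (TcR) driven by its native tet promoter, which provides selection in E. coli. A T7 promoter is also annotated, along with short fragments of a kanamycin resistance gene and an RSF origin; the two fragments look like non-functional remnants of the vector's construction. The RVD dimer itself was not annotated by the automated tool and presumably lies in the unannotated stretch between the T7 promoter and the origin.

The stated purpose is one-step assembly of custom RVD arrays. Position-specific dimer modules such as this one are combined in order to build DNA-binding TALE domains for DdCBEs (TALE-guided cytosine base editors for mitochondrial DNA), conventional TALE fusions and related tools. The associated publication used such DdCBEs to model mitochondrial diseases in zebrafish.
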