Addgene plasmid #173252: RVD-AC5
Purpose: One-step assembly of custom RVD arrays to construct DdCBE, TALE, etc.
Depositing lab: Bin Shen. Depositing organization: Nanjing Medical University. Publication: Precision modeling of mitochondrial diseases in zebrafish via DdCBE-mediated mtDNA base editing. Guo J, Zhang X, Chen X, Sun H, Dai Y, Wang J, Qian X, Tan L, Lou X, Shen B. Cell Discov. 2021 Sep 3;7(1):78. doi: 10.1038/s41421-021-00307-9. PubMed 34480028.
Backbone
  Vector backbone: TetR T vector
  Vector type: Unspecified
Growth in bacteria
  Bacterial resistance: Tetracycline, 10 μg/mL
  Growth temperature: 37°C
  Growth strain: DH5alpha
  Copy number: High Copy
Gene/Insert
  Gene/Insert name: NI-HD dimer RVD at Position5
  Species: Synthetic
  Mutation: no
  Cloning method: Restriction Enzyme; 5′ cloning site Unknown (unknown if destroyed)
Terms and licenses: Academic/Nonprofit Terms; Industry Terms: Not Available to Industry
Depositor comments: RVD is inserted into TA site of TetR T vector
How to cite: RVD-AC5 was a gift from Bin Shen (Addgene plasmid # 173252 ; http://n2t.net/addgene:173252 ; RRID:Addgene_173252)
