>Addgene plasmid #173252 | RVD-AC5 | depositor partial sequence | sequence record 336207 | RVD flanked by two Bsa I sites
GGTCTCGGCAATTGCTAGTAATATTGGTGGCAAACAGGCTCTTGAGACGGTTCAGCGCCTCCTTCCAGTT
CTCTGTCAAGCCCACGGACTCACCCCAGATCAAGTTGTAGCGATTGCTAGTCATGACGGTGGCAAACAGG
CTCTTGAAACCGTCCAACGCCTTCTACCAGTTCTCTGTCAAGCCCACGGACTAACCCCAGCGCAAGTTGT
AGCGATTTGAGACC
